>Addgene plasmid #240123 | pIDTsmart-RC2-KO-delVP1-VP1-588TAG | addgene full sequence | sequence record 478218 | Addgene NGS Result
CCCGTGTAAAACGACGGCCAGTTTATCTAGTCAGCTTGATTCTAGCTGATCGTGGACCGGAAGGTGAGCC
AGTGAGTTGATTGCAGTCCAGTTACGCTGGAGTCTGAGGCTCGTCCTGAATGATATGCGACCGCCGGAGG
GTTGCGTTTGAGACGGGCGACAGATCCAGTCGCGCTGCTCTCGTCGATCCGCTAGGGCGGCCGCTCTAGA
ACTAGTGGATCCCCCGGAAGATCAGAAGTTCCTATTCCGAAGTTCCTATTCTCTAGAAAGTATAGGAACT
TCTGATCTGCGCAGCCGCCATGCCGGGGTTTTACGAGATTGTGATTAAGGTCCCCAGCGACCTTGACGAG
CATCTGCCCGGCATTTCTGACAGCTTTGTGAACTGGGTGGCCGAGAAGGAATGGGAGTTGCCGCCAGATT
CTGACATGGATCTGAATCTGATTGAGCAGGCACCCCTGACCGTGGCCGAGAAGCTGCAGCGCGACTTTCT
GACGGAATGGCGCCGTGTGAGTAAGGCCCCGGAGGCCCTTTTCTTTGTGCAATTTGAGAAGGGAGAGAGC
TACTTCCACATGCACGTGCTCGTGGAAACCACCGGGGTGAAATCCATGGTTTTGGGACGTTTCCTGAGTC
AGATTCGCGAAAAACTGATTCAGAGAATTTACCGCGGGATCGAGCCGACTTTGCCAAACTGGTTCGCGGT
CACAAAGACCAGAAATGGCGCCGGAGGCGGGAACAAGGTGGTGGATGAGTGCTACATCCCCAATTACTTG
CTCCCCAAAACCCAGCCTGAGCTCCAGTGGGCGTGGACTAATATGGAACAGTATTTAAGCGCCTGTTTGA
ATCTCACGGAGCGTAAACGGTTGGTGGCGCAGCATCTGACGCACGTGTCGCAGACGCAGGAGCAGAACAA
AGAGAATCAGAATCCCAATTCTGATGCGCCGGTGATCAGATCAAAAACTTCAGCCAGGTACATGGAGCTG
GTCGGGTGGCTCGTGGACAAGGGGATTACCTCGGAGAAGCAGTGGATCCAGGAGGACCAGGCCTCATACA
TCTCCTTCAATGCGGCCTCCAACTCGCGGTCCCAAATCAAGGCTGCCTTGGACAATGCGGGAAAGATTAT
GAGCCTGACTAAAACCGCCCCCGACTACCTGGTGGGCCAGCAGCCCGTGGAGGACATTTCCAGCAATCGG
ATTTATAAAATTTTGGAACTAAACGGGTACGATCCCCAATATGCGGCTTCCGTCTTTCTGGGATGGGCCA
CGAAAAAGTTCGGCAAGAGGAACACCATCTGGCTGTTTGGGCCTGCAACTACCGGGAAGACCAACATCGC
GGAGGCCATAGCCCACACTGTGCCCTTCTACGGGTGCGTAAACTGGACCAATGAGAACTTTCCCTTCAAC
GACTGTGTCGACAAGATGGTGATCTGGTGGGAGGAGGGGAAGATGACCGCCAAGGTCGTGGAGTCGGCCA
AAGCCATTCTCGGAGGAAGCAAGGTGCGCGTGGACCAGAAATGCAAGTCCTCGGCCCAGATAGACCCGAC
TCCCGTGATCGTCACCTCCAACACCAACATGTGCGCCGTGATTGACGGGAACTCAACGACCTTCGAACAC
CAGCAGCCGTTGCAAGACCGGATGTTCAAATTTGAACTCACCCGCCGTCTGGATCATGACTTTGGGAAGG
TCACCAAGCAGGAAGTCAAAGACTTTTTCCGGTGGGCAAAGGATCACGTGGTTGAGGTGGAGCATGAATT
CTACGTCAAAAAGGGTGGAGCCAAGAAAAGACCCGCCCCCAGTGACGCAGATATAAGTGAGCCCAAACGG
GTGCGCGAGTCAGTTGCGCAGCCATCGACGTCAGACGCGGAAGCTTCGATCAACTACGCAGACAGGTACC
AAAACAAATGTTCTCGTCACGTGGGCATGAATCTGATGCTGTTTCCCTGCAGACAATGCGAGAGAATGAA
TCAGAATTCAAATATCTGCTTCACTCACGGACAGAAAGACTGTTTAGAGTGCTTTCCCGTGTCAGAATCT
CAACCCGTTTCTGTCGTCAAAAAGGCGTATCAGAAACTGTGCTACATTCATCATATCATGGGAAAGGTGC
CAGACGCTTGCACTGCCTGCGATCTGGTCAATGTGGATTTGGATGACTGCATCTTTGAACAATAAATGAT
TTAAATCAGGTCTCGCTGCCGATGGTTATCTTCCAGATTGGCTCGAGGACACTCTCTCTGAAGGAATAAG
ACAGTGGTGGAAGCTCAAACCTGGCCCACCACCACCAAAGCCCGCAGAGCGGCATAAGGACGACAGCAGG
GGTCTTGTGCTTCCTGGGTACAAGTACCTCGGACCCTTCAACGGACTCGACAAGGGAGAGCCGGTCAACG
AGGCAGACGCCGCGGCCCTCGAGCACGACAAAGCCTACGACCGGCAGCTCGACAGCGGAGACAACCCGTA
CCTCAAGTACAACCACGCCGACGCGGAGTTTCAGGAGCGCCTTAAAGAAGATACGTCTTTTGGGGGCAAC
CTCGGACGAGCAGTCTTCCAGGCGAAAAAGAGGGTTCTTGAACCTCTGGGCCTGGTTGAGGAACCTGTTA
AGACGGCTCCGGGAAAAAAGAGGCCGGTAGAGCACTCTCCTGTGGAGCCAGACTCCTCCTCGGGAACCGG
AAAGGCGGGCCAGCAGCCTGCAAGAAAAAGATTGAATTTTGGTCAGACTG
[609 nt withheld, positions 2711-3319]
TGAACAACGGGAGTCAGGCAGTAGGACGCTCTTCATTTTACTGCCTGGAGTACTTTCCTTCTCAGATGCT
GCGTACCGGAAACAACTTTACCTTCAGCTACACTTTTGAGGACGTTCCTTTCCACAGCAGCTACGCTCAC
AGCCAGAGTCTGGACCGTCTCATGAATCCTCTCATCGACCAGTACCTGTATTACTTGAGCAGAACAAACA
CTCCAAGTGGAACCACCACGCAGTCAAGGCTTCAGTTTTCTCAGGCCGGAGCGAGTGACATTCGGGACCA
GTCTAGGAACTGGCTTCCTGGACCCTGTTACCGCCAGCAGCGAGTATCAAAGACATCTGCGGATAACAAC
AACAGTGAATACTCGTGGACTGGAGCTACCAAGTACCACCTCAATGGCAGAGACTCTCTGGTGAATCCGG
GCCCGGCCATGGCAAGCCACAAGGACGATGAAGAAAAGTTTTTTCCTCAGAGCGGGGTTCTCATCTTTGG
GAAGCAAGGCTCAGAGAAAACAAATGTGGACATTGAAAAGGTCATGATTACAGACGAAGAGGAAATCAGG
ACAACCAATCCCGTGGCTACGGAGCAGTATGGTTCTGTATCTACCAACCTCCAGGCCGGCAACGCCCAAG
CAGCTACCGCAGATGTCAACACACAAGGCGTTCTTCCAGGCATGGTCTGGCAGGACAGAGATGTGTACCT
TCAGGGGCCCATCTGGGCAAAGATTCCACACACGGACGGACATTTTCACCCCTCTCCCCTCATGGGTGGA
TTCGGACTTAAACACCCTCCTCCACAGATTCTCATCAAGAACACCCCGGTACCTGCGAATCCTTCGACCA
CCTTCAGTGCGGCAAAGTTTGCTTCCTTCATCACACAGTACTCCACGGGACAGGTCAGCGTGGAGATCGA
GTGGGAGCTGCAGAAGGAAAACAGCAAACGCTGGAATCCCGAAATTCAGTACACTTCCAACTACAACAAG
TCTGTTAATGTGGACTTTACTGTGGACACTAATGGCGTGTATTCAGAGCCTCGCCCCATTGGCACCAGAT
ACCTGACTCGTAATCTGTAATTGCTTGTTAATCAATAAACCGTTTAATTCGTTTCAGTTGAACTTTGGTC
TCTGCGTATTTCTTTCTTATCTAGTTTCCATGGCTACGTAGATAAGTAGCATGGCGGGTTAATCATTAAC
TACAGCCCGGGCGTTTAAACAGCGGGCGGAGGGGTGGAGTCGTGACGTGAATTACGTCATAGGGTTAGGG
AGGTCCTGTATTAGAGGTCACGTGAGTGTTTTGCGACATTTTGCGACACCATGTGGTCTCGCTGGGGGGG
GGGGCCCGAGTGAGCACGCAGGGTCTCCATTTTGAAGCGGGAGGTTTGAACGAGCGCTGGCGCGCTCACT
GGCCGTCGTTTTACAACGTCGTGACTGGGAAAACCCTGGCGTTACCCAACTTAATCGCCTTGCAGCACAT
CCCCCTTTCGCCAGCTGGCGTAATAGCGAAGAGGCCCGCACCGATCGCCCTTCCCATGCATCGGCCGCAA
ATACCTGCAGGATCCGTTTTGCGCTGCTTCGCGATGTACGGGCCAGATATACGCGTTGACATTGATTATT
GACTAGTTATTAATAGTAATCAATTACGGGGTCATTAGTTCATAGCCCATATATGGAGTTCCGCGTTACA
TAACTTACGGTAAATGGCCCGCCTGGCTGACCGCCCAACGACCCCCGCCCATTGACGTCAATAATGACGT
ATGTTCCCATAGTAACGCCAATAGGGACTTTCCATTGACGTCAATGGGTGGAGTATTTACGGTAAACTGC
CCACTTGGCAGTACATCAAGTGTATCATATGCCAAGTACGCCCCCTATTGACGTCAATGACGGTAAATGG
CCCGCCTGGCATTATGCCCAGTACATGACCTTATGGGACTTTCCTACTTGGCAGTACATCTACGTATTAG
TCATCGCTATTACCATGGTGATGCGGTTTTGGCAGTACATCAATGGGCGTGGATAGCGGTTTGACTCACG
GGGATTTCCAAGTCTCCACCCCATTGACGTCAATGGGAGTTTGTTTTGGCACCAAAATCAACGGGACTTT
CCAAAATGTCGTAACAACTCCGCCCCATTGACGCAAATGGGCGGTAGGCGTGTACGGTGGGAGGTCTATA
TAAGCAGAGCTCTCTGGCTAACTAGAGAACCCACTGCTTACTGGCTTATCGAAATTAATACGACTCACTA
TAGGGAGACCCAAGCTGGCTAGCATGGCTGCCGATGGTTATCTTCCAGATTGGCTCGAGGACACTCTCTC
TGAAGGAATAAGACAGTGGTGGAAGCTCAAACCTGGCCCACCACCACCAAAGCCCGCAGAGCGGCATAAG
GACGACAGCAGGGGTCTTGTGCTTCCTGGGTACAAGTACCTCGGACCCTTCAACGGACTCGACAAGGGAG
AGCCGGTCAACGAGGCAGACGCCGCGGCCCTCGAGCACGACAAAGCCTACGACCGGCAGCTCGACAGCGG
AGACAACCCGTACCTCAAGTACAACCACGCCGACGCGGAGTTTCAGGAGCGCCTTAAAGAAGATACGTCT
TTTGGGGGCAACCTCGGACGAGCAGTCTTCCAGGCGAAAAAGAGGGTTCTTGAACCTCTGGGCCTGGTTG
AGGAACCTGTTAAGACCGCTCCGGGAAAAAAGAGGCCGGTAGAGCACTCTCCTGTGGAGCCAGACTCCTC
CTCGGGAACCGGAAAGGCGGGCCAGCAGCCTGCAAGAAAAAGATTGAATTTTGGTCAGACTG
[64 nt withheld, positions 6112-6175]
CGGAACTAATACCCTCGCTACAGGCAGTGGCGCACCACTC
[69 nt withheld, positions 6216-6284]
CTC
[433 nt withheld, positions 6288-6720]
TGAACAACGGGAGTCAGGCAGTAGGACGCTCTTCATTTTACTGCCTGGAGTACTTTCCTTCTCAGATGCT
GCGTACCGGAAACAACTTTACCTTCAGCTACACTTTTGAGGACGTTCCTTTCCACAGCAGCTACGCTCAC
AGCCAGAGTCTGGACCGTCTCATGAATCCTCTCATCGACCAGTACCTGTATTACTTGAGCAGAACAAACA
CTCCAAGTGGAACCACCACGCAGTCAAGGCTTCAGTTTTCTCAGGCCGGAGCGAGTGACATTCGGGACCA
GTCTAGGAACTGGCTTCCTGGACCCTGTTACCGCCAGCAGCGAGTATCAAAGACATCTGCGGATAACAAC
AACAGTGAATACTCGTGGACTGGAGCTACCAAGTACCACCTCAATGGCAGAGACTCTCTGGTGAATCCGG
GCCCGGCCATGGCAAGCCACAAGGACGATGAAGAAAAGTTTTTTCCTCAGAGCGGGGTTCTCATCTTTGG
GAAGCAAGGCTCAGAGAAAACAAATGTGGACATTGAAAAGGTCATGATTACAGACGAAGAGGAAATCAGG
ACAACCAATCCCGTGGCTACGGAGCAGTATGGTTCTGTATCTACCAACCTCCAGAGAGGCAACTAGCAAG
CAGCTACCGCAGATGTCAACACACAAGGCGTTCTTCCAGGCATGGTCTGGCAGGACAGAGATGTGTACCT
TCAGGGGCCCATCTGGGCAAAGATTCCACACACGGACGGACATTTTCACCCCTCTCCCCTCATGGGTGGA
TTCGGACTTAAACACCCTCCTCCACAGATTCTCATCAAGAACACCCCGGTACCTGCGAATCCTTCGACCA
CCTTCAGTGCGGCAAAGTTTGCTTCCTTCATCACACAGTACTCCACGGGACAGGTCAGCGTGGAGATCGA
GTGGGAGCTGCAGAAGGAAAACAGCAAACGCTGGAATCCCGAAATTCAGTACACTTCCAACTACAACAAG
TCTGTTAATGTGGACTTTACTGTGGACACTAATGGCGTGTATTCAGAGCCTCGCCCCATTGGCACCAGAT
ACCTGACTCGTAATCTGTAATTGCTTGTTAATCAATAAACCGTTTAATTCGTTTCAGTTGAACTTTGGTC
TCTGCGTATTTCTTTCTTATCTAGTTTCCATGGCTACGTAGATAAGTAGCATGGCGGGTTAATCATTAAC
TACAGCCCTAGGGGTGCGAGCGGATCGAGCAGTGTCGATCACTACTGGACCGCGAGCTGTGCTGCGACCC
GTGATCTTACGGCATTATACGTATGATCGGTCCACGATCAGCTAGATTATCTAGTCAGCTTGATGTCATA
GCTGTTTCCTGAGGCTCAATACTGACCATTTAAATCATACCTGACCTCCATAGCAGAAAGTCAAAAGCCT
CCGACCGGAGGCTTTTGACTTGATCGGCACGTAAGAGGTTCCAACTTTCACCATAATGAAATAAGATCAC
TACCGGGCGTATTTTTTGAGTTATCGAGATTTTCAGGAGCTAAGGAAGCTAAAATGAGCCATATTCAACG
GGAAACGTCTTGCTTGAAGCCGCGATTAAATTCCAACATGGATGCTGATTTATATGGGTATAAATGGGCT
CGCGATAATGTCGGGCAATCAGGTGCGACAATCTATCGATTGTATGGGAAGCCCGATGCGCCAGAGTTGT
TTCTGAAACATGGCAAAGGTAGCGTTGCCAATGATGTTACAGATGAGATGGTCAGGCTAAACTGGCTGAC
GGAATTTATGCCTCTTCCGACCATCAAGCATTTTATCCGTACTCCTGATGATGCATGGTTACTCACCACT
GCGATCCCAGGGAAAACAGCATTCCAGGTATTAGAAGAATATCCTGATTCAGGTGAAAATATTGTTGATG
CGCTGGCAGTGTTCCTGCGCCGGTTGCATTCGATTCCTGTTTGTAATTGTCCTTTTAACGGCGATCGCGT
ATTTCGTCTCGCTCAGGCGCAATCACGAATGAATAACGGTTTGGTTGGTGCGAGTGATTTTGATGACGAG
CGTAATGGCTGGCCTGTTGAACAAGTCTGGAAAGAAATGCATAAACTCTTGCCATTCTCACCGGATTCAG
TCGTCACTCATGGTGATTTCTCACTTGATAACCTTATTTTTGACGAGGGGAAATTAATAGGTTGTATTGA
TGTTGGACGAGTCGGAATCGCAGACCGATACCAGGATCTTGCCATCCTATGGAACTGCCTCGGTGAGTTT
TCTCCTTCATTACAGAAACGGCTTTTTCAAAAATATGGTATTGATAATCCTGATATGAATAAATTGCAGT
TTCACTTGATGCTCGATGAGTTTTTCTAATGAGGACCTAAATGTAATCACCTGGCTCACCTTCGGGTGGG
CCTTTCTGCGTTGCTGGCGTTTTTCCATAGGCTCCGCCCCCCTGACGAGCATCACAAAAATCGATGCTCA
AGTCAGAGGTGGCGAAACCCGACAGGACTATAAAGATACCAGGCGTTTCCCCCTGGAAGCTCCCTCGTGC
GCTCTCCTGTTCCGACCCTGCCGCTTACCGGATACCTGTCCGCCTTTCTCCCTTCGGGAAGCGTGGCGCT
TTCTCATAGCTCACGCTGTAGGTATCTCAGTTCGGTGTAGGTCGTTCGCTCCAAGCTGGGCTGTGTGCAC
GAACCCCCCGTTCAGCCCGACCGCTGCGCCTTATCCGGTAACTATCGTCTTGAGTCCAACCCGGTAAGAC
ACGACTTATCGCCACTGGCAGCAGCCACTGGTAACAGGATTAGCAGAGCGAGGTATGTAGGCGGTGCTAC
AGAGTTCTTGAAGTGGTGGCCTAACTACGGCTACACTAGAAGAACAGTATTTGGTATCTGCGCTCTGCTG
AAGCCAGTTACCTCGGAAAAAGAGTTGGTAGCTCTTGATCCGGCAAACAAACCACCGCTGGTAGCGGTGG
TTTTTTTGTTTGCAAGCAGCAGATTACGCGCAGAAAAAAAGGATCTCAAGAAGATCCTTTGATTTTCTAC
CGAAGAAAGGCCCA
Features (pLannotate 1.2.2; 17 found; start..end, strand, type, name):
      5..22      -  CDS            lacZα (fragment): LacZα fragment of β-galactosidase; lacZ fragment
    196..227     +  misc_feature   MCS (fragment): pBluescript multiple cloning site
    235..282     +  protein_bind   FRT: FLP-mediated recombination occurs in the 8-bp core sequence TCTAGAAA (Turan and Bode, 2011). FLP recombinase from the Saccharomyces cerevisiae 2μ plasmid
    972..2162    +  CDS            Rep52: REP52_AAV2S - Experimental evidence at protein level: Swiss-Prot protein existence level 1. Plays a critical role during packaging of viral DNA into empty capsids, where they are thought to be part of the packaging motor complex. The single stranded genomic DNA is packaged in a 3' to 5' direction and requires the association between viral DNA and Rep40. Regulates host PKA activity by interacting with host PRKX as a mechanism to interfere with helper virus propagation and to promote its own replication. From Adeno-associated virus 2 (isolate Srivastava/1982) (AAV-2).
   2182..4386    +  CDS            VP1 (sequence partly withheld): CAPSD_AAV2S - Experimental evidence at protein level: Swiss-Prot protein existence level 1. Capsid protein self-assembles to form an icosahedral capsid with a T=1 symmetry, about 22 nm in diameter, and consisting of 60 copies of three size variants of the capsid protein VP1, VP2 and VP3 which differ in their N-terminus. The capsid encapsulates the genomic ssDNA. Binds to host cell heparan sulfate and uses host ITGA5-ITGB1 as coreceptor on the cell surface to provide virion attachment to target cell. This attachment induces virion internalization predominantly through clathrin-dependent endocyt
   4715..4845    +  CDS            lacZα (fragment): LacZα fragment of β-galactosidase; lacZ fragment
   4917..5296    +  enhancer       CMV enhancer: human cytomegalovirus immediate early enhancer
   5297..5500    +  promoter       CMV promoter: human cytomegalovirus (CMV) immediate early promoter
   5496..5529    +  LTR            5' LTR (truncated) (fragment): truncated 5' long terminal repeat (LTR) from HIV-1
   5545..5563    +  promoter       T7 promoter: promoter for bacteriophage T7 RNA polymerase
   5583..7787    +  CDS            VP1 (sequence partly withheld): CAPSD_AAV2S - Experimental evidence at protein level: Swiss-Prot protein existence level 1. Capsid protein self-assembles to form an icosahedral capsid with a T=1 symmetry, about 22 nm in diameter, and consisting of 60 copies of three size variants of the capsid protein VP1, VP2 and VP3 which differ in their N-terminus. The capsid encapsulates the genomic ssDNA. Binds to host cell heparan sulfate and uses host ITGA5-ITGB1 as coreceptor on the cell surface to provide virion attachment to target cell. This attachment induces virion internalization predominantly through clathrin-dependent endocyt
   8109..8140    +  terminator     tonB terminator: bidirectional E. coli tonB-P14 transcription terminator
   8141..8243    +  promoter       cat promoter: promoter of the E. coli cat gene encoding chloramphenicol acetyltransferase
   8244..9059    +  CDS            KanR: aminoglycoside phosphotransferase; aph(3')-Ia; confers resistance to kanamycin in bacteria or G418 (Geneticin®) in eukaryotes
   9083..9110    +  terminator     T7Te terminator: phage T7 early transcription terminator
   9122..9709    -  rep_origin     ori: high-copy-number ColE1/pMB1/pBR322/pUC origin of replication
   9731..6       -  terminator     T3Te terminator (fragment) (across the origin): phage T3 early transcription terminator
