[The description below was written by a language model from this plasmid's Addgene catalogue record and pLannotate feature annotations shown in this document.]
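Description:
pIDTsmart-RC2-KO-delVP1-VP1-588TAG is a 9.7 kb AAV2 Rep/Cap packaging helper built on the pIDTsmart cloning backbone, catalogued as a mammalian expression/AAV vector. It is maintained in E. coli through a high-copy ColE1/pUC-type origin and selected with kanamycin via an aph(3')-Ia KanR gene driven by the cat promoter. The bacterial module is insulated by tonB, T7Te and T3Te transcription terminators. It carries no annotated ITRs, so it supplies viral proteins in trans rather than a packageable genome.

The payload consists of two separate capsid-encoding units. The first, RC2-DelVP1-R585,588A, is an AAV2 rep–cap arrangement: the table annotates the Rep52 coding region followed by a full-length cap open reading frame. According to the insert name, VP1 expression from this copy has been eliminated, leaving it to provide the other capsid proteins, and it carries the R585A and R588A substitutions. The record calls this the "KO" capsid; these residues lie in the heparan sulfate-binding region of AAV2, so the changes are expected to ablate natural receptor attachment. How VP1 is removed is not stated. The second unit places another cap reading frame under the CMV enhancer/promoter (with a T7 promoter just upstream) to express VP1 bearing an amber TAG codon at position 588.

In cells supplied with an orthogonal suppressor tRNA/synthetase pair, which is not encoded here, a noncanonical amino acid would be incorporated at that site only in VP1, the minority capsid subunit. This gives a small, defined number of chemical handles per virion, consistent with the associated work on precise AAV–protein conjugates for retargeted gene delivery. An FRT site and lacZα/MCS fragments appear to be cloning remnants. The record lists the insert species as human, although the annotated sequences are of AAV2 origin.
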