Addgene plasmid #240123: pIDTsmart-RC2-KO-delVP1-VP1-588TAG
Purpose: Express AAV2-KO (R585A,R588A) capsid with ncAA mutant at site 588 of VP1
Depositing lab: Abhishek Chatterjee. Depositing organization: Boston College. Publication: A facile chemical strategy to synthesize precise AAV-protein conjugates for targeted gene delivery. Pham Q, Glicksman J, Han B, Shahraeini SS, Jewel D, Loynd C, Singha Roy SJ, Chatterjee A. Mol Ther Oncol. 2025 Aug 23;33(4):201040. doi: 10.1016/j.omton.2025.201040. eCollection 2025 Dec 18. PubMed 41625253.
Backbone
  Vector backbone: pIDTsmart
  Vector type: Mammalian Expression, AAV
Growth in bacteria
  Bacterial resistance: Kanamycin, 50 μg/mL
  Growth temperature: 37°C
  Growth strain: NEB Stable
  Copy number: High Copy
Gene/Insert 1
  Gene/Insert name: RC2-DelVP1-R585,588A
  Species: H. sapiens (human)
Gene/Insert 2
  Gene/Insert name: VP1-588-TAG
  Species: H. sapiens (human)
Terms and licenses: Academic/Nonprofit Terms; Industry Terms: Not Available to Industry
Depositor comments: Please visit https://doi.org/10.1101/2024.07.20.604406 for bioRxiv preprint.
How to cite: pIDTsmart-RC2-KO-delVP1-VP1-588TAG was a gift from Abhishek Chatterjee (Addgene plasmid # 240123 ; http://n2t.net/addgene:240123 ; RRID:Addgene_240123)
